>Addgene plasmid #75964 | NTRK1 gRNA (BRDN0001145717) | addgene full sequence | sequence record 184916 | Addgene Assembled Sequence
CCCGGGTGCAAAGATGGATAAAGTTTTAAACAGAGAGGAATCTTTGCAGCTAATGGACCTTCTAGGTCTT
GAAAGGAGTGGGAATTGGCTCCGGTGCCCGTCAGTGGGCAGAGCGCACATCGCCCACAGTCCCCGAGAAG
TTGGGGGGAGGGGTCGGCAATTGATCCGGTGCCTAGAGAAGGTGGCGCGGGGTAAACTGGGAAAGTGATG
TCGTGTACTGGCTCCGCCTTTTTCCCGAGGGTGGGGGAGAACCGTATATAAGTGCAGTAGTCGCCGTGAA
CGTTCTTTTTCGCAACGGGTTTGCCGCCAGAACACAGGTAAGTGCCGTGTGTGGTTCCCGCGGGCCTGGC
CTCTTTACGGGTTATGGCCCTTGCGTGCCTTGAATTACTTCCACCTGGCTGCAGTACGTGATTCTTGATC
CCGAGCTTCGGGTTGGAAGTGGGTGGGAGAGTTCGAGGCCTTGCGCTTAAGGAGCCCCTTCGCCTCGTGC
TTGAGTTGAGGCCTGGCCTGGGCGCTGGGGCCGCCGCGTGCGAATCTGGTGGCACCTTCGCGCCTGTCTC
GCTGCTTTCGATAAGTCTCTAGCCATTTAAAATTTTTGATGACCTGCTGCGACGCTTTTTTTCTGGCAAG
ATAGTCTTGTAAATGCGGGCCAAGATCTGCACACTGGTATTTCGGTTTTTGGGGCCGCGGGCGGCGACGG
GGCCCGTGCGTCCCAGCGCACATGTTCGGCGAGGCGGGGCCTGCGAGCGCGGCCACCGAGAATCGGACGG
GGGTAGTCTCAAGCTGGCCGGCCTGCTCTGGTGCCTGGCCTCGCGCCGCCGTGTATCGCCCCGCCCTGGG
CGGCAAGGCTGGCCCGGTCGGCACCAGTTGCGTGAGCGGAAAGATGGCCGCTTCCCGGCCCTGCTGCAGG
GAGCTCAAAATGGAGGACGCGGCGCTCGGGAGAGCGGGCGGGTGAGTCACCCACACAAAGGAAAAGGGCC
TTTCCGTCCTCAGCCGTCGCTTCATGTGACTCCACGGAGTACCGGGCGCCGTCCAGGCACCTCGATTAGT
TCTCGAGCTTTTGGAGTACGTCGTCTTTAGGTTGGGGGGAGGGGTTTTATGCGATGGAGTTTCCCCACAC
TGAGTGGGTGGAGACTGAAGTTAGGCCAGCTTGGCACTTGATGTAATTCTCCTTGGAATTTGCCCTTTTT
GAGTTTGGATCTTGGTTCATTCTCAAGCCTCAGACAGTGGTTCAAAGTTTTTTTCTTCCATTTCAGGTGT
CGTGACGTACGGCCACCATGACCGAGTACAAGCCCACGGTGCGCCTCGCCACCCGCGACGACGTCCCCAG
GGCCGTACGCACCCTCGCCGCCGCGTTCGCCGACTACCCCGCCACGCGCCACACCGTCGATCCGGACCGC
CACATCGAGCGGGTCACCGAGCTGCAAGAACTCTTCCTCACGCGCGTCGGGCTCGACATCGGCAAGGTGT
GGGTCGCGGACGACGGCGCCGCCGTGGCGGTCTGGACCACGCCGGAGAGCGTCGAAGCGGGGGCGGTGTT
CGCCGAGATCGGCCCGCGCATGGCCGAGTTGAGCGGTTCCCGGCTGGCCGCGCAGCAACAGATGGAAGGC
CTCCTGGCGCCGCACCGGCCCAAGGAGCCCGCGTGGTTCCTGGCCACCGTCGGAGTCTCGCCCGACCACC
AGGGCAAGGGTCTGGGCAGCGCCGTCGTGCTCCCCGGAGTGGAGGCGGCCGAGCGCGCCGGGGTGCCCGC
CTTCCTGGAGACCTCCGCGCCCCGCAACCTCCCCTTCTACGAGCGGCTCGGCTTCACCGTCACCGCCGAC
GTCGAGGTGCCCGAAGGACCGCGCACCTGGTGCATGACCCGCAAGCCCGGTGCCTGAACGCGTTAAGTCG
ACAATCAACCTCTGGATTACAAAATTTGTGAAAGATTGACTGGTATTCTTAACTATGTTGCTCCTTTTAC
GCTATGTGGATACGCTGCTTTAATGCCTTTGTATCATGCTATTGCTTCCCGTATGGCTTTCATTTTCTCC
TCCTTGTATAAATCCTGGTTGCTGTCTCTTTATGAGGAGTTGTGGCCCGTTGTCAGGCAACGTGGCGTGG
TGTGCACTGTGTTTGCTGACGCAACCCCCACTGGTTGGGGCATTGCCACCACCTGTCAGCTCCTTTCCGG
GACTTTCGCTTTCCCCCTCCCTATTGCCACGGCGGAACTCATCGCCGCCTGCCTTGCCCGCTGCTGGACA
GGGGCTCGGCTGTTGGGCACTGACAATTCCGTGGTGTTGTCGGGGAAATCATCGTCCTTTCCTTGGCTGC
TCGCCTGTGTTGCCACCTGGATTCTGCGCGGGACGTCCTTCTGCTACGTCCCTTCGGCCCTCAATCCAGC
GGACCTTCCTTCCCGCGGCCTGCTGCCGGCTCTGCGGCCTCTTCCGCGTCTTCGCCTTCGCCCTCAGACG
AGTCGGATCTCCCTTTGGGCCGCCTCCCCGCGTCGACTTTAAGACCAATGACTTACAAGGCAGCTGTAGA
TCTTAGCCACTTTTTAAAAGAAAAGGGGGGACTGGAAGGGCTAATTCACTCCCAACGAAGACAAGATCTG
CTTTTTGCTTGTACTGGGTCTCTCTGGTTAGACCAGATCTGAGCCTGGGAGCTCTCTGGCTAACTAGGGA
ACCCACTGCTTAAGCCTCAATAAAGCTTGCCTTGAGTGCTTCAAGTAGTGTGTGCCCGTCTGTTGTGTGA
CTCTGGTAACTAGAGATCCCTCAGACCCTTTTAGTCAGTGTGGAAAATCTCTAGCAGTACGTATAGTAGT
TCATGTCATCTTATTATTCAGTATTTATAACTTGCAAAGAAATGAATATCAGAGAGTGAGAGGAACTTGT
TTATTGCAGCTTATAATGGTTACAAATAAAGCAATAGCATCACAAATTTCACAAATAAAGCATTTTTTTC
ACTGCATTCTAGTTGTGGTTTGTCCAAACTCATCAATGTATCTTATCATGTCTGGCTCTAGCTATCCCGC
CCCTAACTCCGCCCATCCCGCCCCTAACTCCGCCCAGTTCCGCCCATTCTCCGCCCCATGGCTGACTAAT
TTTTTTTATTTATGCAGAGGCCGAGGCCGCCTCGGCCTCTGAGCTATTCCAGAAGTAGTGAGGAGGCTTT
TTTGGAGGCCTAGGGACGTACCCAATTCGCCCTATAGTGAGTCGTATTACGCGCGCTCACTGGCCGTCGT
TTTACAACGTCGTGACTGGGAAAACCCTGGCGTTACCCAACTTAATCGCCTTGCAGCACATCCCCCTTTC
GCCAGCTGGCGTAATAGCGAAGAGGCCCGCACCGATCGCCCTTCCCAACAGTTGCGCAGCCTGAATGGCG
AATGGG
[124 nt withheld, positions 3367-3490]
C
[91 nt withheld, positions 3492-3582]
A
[49 nt withheld, positions 3584-3632]
CCTTTGACGTTGGAGTCCACGTTCTTT
[37 nt withheld, positions 3660-3696]
ACCCTATCTCGGTCTATTCTTTTGATTTATAAGGGATTTTGCCGATTTCGGCCTATTGGTTAAAAAATGA
GCTGATTTAACAAAAATTTAACGCGAATTTTAACAAAATATTAACGCTTACAATTTAGGTGGCACTTTTC
GGGGAAATGTGCGCGGAACCCCTATTTGTTTATTTTTCTAAATACATTCAAATATGTATCCGCTCATGAG
ACAATAACCCTGATAAATGCTTCAATAATATTGAAAAAGGAAGAGTATGAGTATTCAACATTTCCGTGTC
GCCCTTATTCCCTTTTTTGCGGCATTTTGCCTTCCTGTTTTTGCTCACCCAGAAACGCTGGTGAAAGTAA
AAGATGCTGAAGATCAGTTGGGTGCACGAGTGGGTTACATCGAACTGGATCTCAACAGCGGTAAGATCCT
TGAGAGTTTTCGCCCCGAAGAACGTTTTCCAATGATGAGCACTTTTAAAGTTCTGCTATGTGGCGCGGTA
TTATCCCGTATTGACGCCGGGCAAGAGCAACTCGGTCGCCGCATACACTATTCTCAGAATGACTTGGTTG
AGTACTCACCAGTCACAGAAAAGCATCTTACGGATGGCATGACAGTAAGAGAATTATGCAGTGCTGCCAT
AACCATGAGTGATAACACTGCGGCCAACTTACTTCTGACAACGATCGGAGGACCGAAGGAGCTAACCGCT
TTTTTGCACAACATGGGGGATCATGTAACTCGCCTTGATCGTTGGGAACCGGAGCTGAATGAAGCCATAC
CAAACGACGAGCGTGACACCACGATGCCTGTAGCAATGGCAACAACGTTGCGCAAACTATTAACTGGCGA
ACTACTTACTCTAGCTTCCCGGCAACAATTAATAGACTGGATGGAGGCGGATAAAGTTGCAGGACCACTT
CTGCGCTCGGCCCTTCCGGCTGGCTGGTTTATTGCTGATAAATCTGGAGCCGGTGAGCGTGGGTCTCGCG
GTATCATTGCAGCACTGGGGCCAGATGGTAAGCCCTCCCGTATCGTAGTTATCTACACGACGGGGAGTCA
GGCAACTATGGATGAACGAAATAGACAGATCGCTGAGATAGGTGCCTCACTGATTAAGCATTGGTAACTG
TCAGACCAAGTTTACTCATATATACTTTAGATTGATTTAAAACTTCATTTTTAATTTAAAAGGATCTAGG
TGAAGATCCTTTTTGATAATCTCATGACCAAAATCCCTTAACGTGAGTTTTCGTTCCACTGAGCGTCAGA
CCCCGTAGAAAAGATCAAAGGATCTTCTTGAGATCCTTTTTTTCTGCGCGTAATCTGCTGCTTGCAAACA
AAAAAACCACCGCTACCAGCGGTGGTTTGTTTGCCGGATCAAGAGCTACCAACTCTTTTTCCGAAGGTAA
CTGGCTTCAGCAGAGCGCAGATACCAAATACTGTTCTTCTAGTGTAGCCGTAGTTAGGCCACCACTTCAA
GAACTCTGTAGCACCGCCTACATACCTCGCTCTGCTAATCCTGTTACCAGTGGCTGCTGCCAGTGGCGAT
AAGTCGTGTCTTACCGGGTTGGACTCAAGACGATAGTTACCGGATAAGGCGCAGCGGTCGGGCTGAACGG
GGGGTTCGTGCACACAGCCCAGCTTGGAGCGAACGACCTACACCGAACTGAGATACCTACAGCGTGAGCT
ATGAGAAAGCGCCACGCTTCCCGAAGGGAGAAAGGCGGACAGGTATCCGGTAAGCGGCAGGGTCGGAACA
GGAGAGCGCACGAGGGAGCTTCCAGGGGGAAACGCCTGGTATCTTTATAGTCCTGTCGGGTTTCGCCACC
TCTGACTTGAGCGTCGATTTTTGTGATGCTCGTCAGGGGGGCGGAGCCTATGGAAAAACGCCAGCAACGC
GGCCTTTTTACGGTTCCTGGCCTTTTGCTGGCCTTTTGCTCACATGTTCTTTCCTGCGTTATCCCCTGAT
TCTGTGGATAACCGTATTACCGCCTTTGAGTGAGCTGATACCGCTCGCCGCAGCCGAACGACCGAGCGCA
GCGAGTCAGTGAGCGAGGAAGCGGAAGAGCGCCCAATACGCAAACCGCCTCTCCCCGCGCGTTGGCCGAT
TCATTAATGCAGCTGGCACGACAGGTTTCCCGACTGGAAAGCGGGCAGTGAGCGCAACGCAATTAATGTG
AGTTAGCTCACTCATTAGGCACCCCAGGCTTTACACTTTATGCTTCCGGCTCGTATGTTGTGTGGAATTG
TGAGCGGATAACAATTTCACACAGGAAACAGCTATGACCATGATTACGCCAAGCGCGCAATTAACCCTCA
CTAAAGGGAACAAAAGCTGGAGCTGCAAGCTTAATGTAGTCTTATGCAATACTCTTGTAGTCTTGCAACA
TGGTAACGATGAGTTAGCAACATGCCTTACAAGGAGAGAAAAAGCACCGTGCATGCCGATTGGTGGAAGT
AAGGTGGTACGATCGTGCCTTATTAGGAAGGCAACAGACGGGTCTGACATGGATTGGACGAACCACTGAA
TTGCCGCATTGCAGAGATATTGTATTTAAGTGCCTAGCTCGATACATAAACGGGTCTCTCTGGTTAGACC
AGATCTGAGCCTGGGAGCTCTCTGGCTAACTAGGGAACCCACTGCTTAAGCCTCAATAAAGCTTGCCTTG
AGTGCTTCAAGTAGTGTGTGCCCGTCTGTTGTGTGACTCTGGTAACTAGAGATCCCTCAGACCCTTTTAG
TCAGTGTGGAAAATCTCTAGCAGTGGCGCCCGAACAGGGACTTGAAAGCGAAAGGGAAACCAGAGGAGCT
CTCTCGACGCAGGACTCGGCTTGCTGAAGCGCGCACGGCAAGAGGCGAGGGGCGGCGACTGGTGAGTACG
CCAAAAATTTTGACTAGCGGAGGCTAGAAGGAGAGAGATGGGTGCGAGAGCGTCAGTATTAAGCGGGGGA
GAATTAGATCGCGATGGGAAAAAATTCGGTTAAGGCCAGGGGGAAAGAAAAAATATAAATTAAAACATAT
AGTATGGGCAAGCAGGGAGCTAGAACGATTCGCAGTTAATCCTGGCCTGTTAGAAACATCAGAAGGCTGT
AGACAAATACTGGGACAGCTACAACCATCCCTTCAGACAGGATCAGAAGAACTTAGATCATTATATAATA
CAGTAGCAACCCTCTATTGTGTGCATCAAAGGATAGAGATAAAAGACACCAAGGAAGCTTTAGACAAGAT
AGAGGAAGAGCAAAACAAAAGTAAGACCACCGCACAGCAAGCGGCCGCTGATCTTCAGACCTGGAGGAGG
AGATATGAGGGACAATTGGAGAAGTGAATTATATAAATATAAAGTAGTAAAAATTGAACCATTAGGAGTA
GCACCCACCAAGGCAAAGAGAAGAGTGGTGCAGAGAGAAAAAAGAGCAGTGGGAATAGGAGCTTTGTTCC
TTGGGTTCTTGGGAGCAGCAGGAAGCACTATGGGCGCAGCGTCAATGACGCTGACGGTACAGGCCAGACA
ATTATTGTCTGGTATAGTGCAGCAGCAGAACAATTTGCTGAGGGCTATTGAGGCGCAACAGCATCTGTTG
CAACTCACAGTCTGGGGCATCAAGCAGCTCCAGGCAAGAATCCTGGCTGTGGAAAGATACCTAAAGGATC
AACAGCTCCTGGGGATTTGGGGTTGCTCTGGAAAACTCATTTGCACCACTGCTGTGCCTTGGAATGCTAG
TTGGAGTAATAAATCTCTGGAACAGATTTGGAATCACACGACCTGGATGGAGTGGGACAGAGAAATTAAC
AATTACACAAGCTTAATACACTCCTTAATTGAAGAATCGCAAAACCAGCAAGAAAAGAATGAACAAGAAT
TATTGGAATTAGATAAATGGGCAAGTTTGTGGAATTGGTTTAACATAACAAATTGGCTGTGGTATATAAA
ATTATTCATAATGATAGTAGGAGGCTTGGTAGGTTTAAGAATAGTTTTTGCTGTACTTTCTATAGTGAAT
AGAGTTAGGCAGGGATATTCACCATTATCGTTTCAGACCCACCTCCCAACCCCGAGGGGACCCAGAGAGG
GCCTATTTCCCATGATTCCTTCATATTTGCATATACGATACAAGGCTGTTAGAGAGATAATTAGAATTAA
TTTGACTGTAAACACAAAGATATTAGTACAAAATACGTGACGTAGAAAGTAATAATTTCTTGGGTAGTTT
GCAGTTTTAAAATTATGTTTTAAAATGGACTATCATATGCTTACCGTAACTTGAAAGTATTTCGATTTCT
TGGCTTTATATATCTTGTGGAAAGGACGAAACACCGCTGGAGCTCCGTGATCTGAGGTTTTAGAGCTAGA
AATAGCAAGTTAAAATAAGGCTAGTCCGTTATCAACTTGAAAAAGTGGCACCGAGTCGGTGCTTTTTTAA
GCTTGGCGTAACTAGATCTTGAGACAAATGGCAGTATTCATCCACAATTTTAAAAGAAAAGGGGGGATTG
GGGGGTACAGTGCAGGGGAAAGAATAGTAGACATAATAGCAACAGACATACAAACTAAAGAATTACAAAA
ACAAATTACAAAAATTCAAAATTTTCGGGTTTATTACAGGGACAGCAGAGATCCACTTTGGCGCCGGCTC
GAGGGGG
Features (pLannotate 1.2.2; 29 found; start..end, strand, type, name):
     14..80      +  CDS            small t antigen (fragment): SV40 (simian virus 40) small t antigen
    106..317     +  promoter       EF-1α core promoter: core promoter for human elongation factor EF-1α
    318..1256    +  intron         EF-1α intron A: intron upstream of the start codon of human EF-1α
   1278..1877    +  CDS            PuroR (fragment): puromycin N-acetyltransferase; pac from Streptomyces; confers resistance to puromycin
   1893..2481    +  misc_feature   WPRE: woodchuck hepatitis virus posttranscriptional regulatory element
   2532..2551    +  misc_feature   cPPT/CTS (fragment): central polypurine tract and central termination sequence of HIV-1
   2553..2786    +  LTR            3' LTR (ΔU3): self-inactivating 3' long terminal repeat (LTR) from HIV-1
   2864..2985    +  polyA_signal   SV40 poly(A) signal: SV40 polyadenylation signal
   3025..3160    +  rep_origin     SV40 ori: SV40 origin of replication
   3181..3199    -  promoter       T7 promoter: promoter for bacteriophage T7 RNA polymerase
   3207..3362    +  CDS            lacZα (fragment): LacZα fragment of β-galactosidase; lacZ fragment
   3367..3795    +  rep_origin     f1 ori (sequence partly withheld): f1 bacteriophage origin of replication; arrow indicates direction of (+) strand synthesis
   3848..3952    +  promoter       AmpR promoter: bla
   3953..4813    +  CDS            AmpR: β-lactamase; bla; confers resistance to ampicillin, carbenicillin, and related antibiotics
   4984..5572    +  rep_origin     ori: high-copy-number ColE1/pMB1/pBR322/pUC origin of replication
   5755..5847    +  CDS            lacI (fragment): lac repressor; lacI; The lac repressor binds to the lac operator to inhibit transcription in E. coli. This inhibition can be relieved by adding lactose or isopropyl-β-D-thiogalactopyranoside (IPTG).
   5860..5881    +  protein_bind   CAP binding site: CAP binding activates transcription in the presence of cAMP. E. coli catabolite activator protein
   5896..5926    +  promoter       lac promoter: promoter for the E. coli lac operon
   5934..5950    +  protein_bind   lac operator: The lac repressor binds to the lac operator to inhibit transcription in E. coli. This inhibition can be relieved by adding lactose or isopropyl-β-D-thiogalactopyranoside (IPTG). lac repressor encoded by lacI
   5995..6013    +  promoter       T3 promoter: promoter for bacteriophage T3 RNA polymerase
   6041..6267    +  promoter       RSV promoter: Rous sarcoma virus enhancer/promoter
   6268..6448    +  LTR            5' LTR (truncated): truncated 5' long terminal repeat (LTR) from HIV-1
   6495..6620    +  misc_feature   HIV-1 Ψ: packaging signal of human immunodeficiency virus type 1
   6604..6967    +  CDS            HIV-1 gag (fragment): gag protein from human immunodeficiency virus 1; gag
   7113..7346    +  misc_feature   RRE: The Rev response element (RRE) of HIV-1 allows for Rev-dependent mRNA export from the nucleus to the cytoplasm.
   7723..7749    +  CDS            Rev (fragment): human immunodeficiency virus 1 (HIV-1) Rev protein; rev; enhances nuclear export of unspliced and incompletely spliced viral mRNAs
   7753..7993    +  promoter       U6 promoter: RNA polymerase III promoter for human U6 snRNA
   8023..8098    +  misc_RNA       gRNA scaffold: guide RNA scaffold for the Streptococcus pyogenes CRISPR/Cas9 system
   8154..8271    +  misc_feature   cPPT/CTS: central polypurine tract and central termination sequence of HIV-1
