[The description below was written by a language model from this plasmid's Addgene catalogue record and pLannotate feature annotations shown in this document.]
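Description:
NTRK1 gRNA (BRDN0001145717) is a third-generation lentiviral CRISPR guide plasmid built on the lentiGuide-Puro backbone, carrying a single guide RNA directed against human NTRK1 (also known as TRKA), which encodes a receptor tyrosine kinase. It is maintained in E. coli as a high-copy plasmid through a ColE1/pUC-type origin with ampicillin selection (AmpR), and it also carries an f1 origin, an SV40 origin and remnants of lac and T7/T3 cloning-vector elements that play no role in its function as a guide vector.

The transfer cassette is flanked by an RSV promoter-driven truncated HIV-1 5' LTR and a self-inactivating ΔU3 3' LTR, followed by an SV40 polyadenylation signal. The RSV promoter makes production of the viral genome Tat-independent, and the U3 deletion disables LTR promoter activity after integration. Within the LTRs lie the Ψ packaging signal with a partial gag sequence, the Rev response element for nuclear export of the genomic RNA, and a cPPT/CTS. The human U6 RNA polymerase III promoter drives the NTRK1 spacer fused to the Streptococcus pyogenes Cas9 guide scaffold. Downstream, the EF-1α core promoter with its intron A expresses puromycin N-acetyltransferase for selection of transduced mammalian cells, with a WPRE to enhance transcript expression.

The plasmid does not encode Cas9, so it must be paired with a separate Cas9 vector such as lentiCas9-Blast or used in cells that already express the nuclease. The guide was designed against several NTRK1 reference transcripts and belongs to a human kinome gRNA collection, making it suited to knockout of NTRK1 individually or in screening contexts.
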