Addgene plasmid #75964: NTRK1 gRNA (BRDN0001145717)
Purpose: 3rd generation lentiviral gRNA plasmid targeting human NTRK1
Depositing lab: John Doench & David Root. Depositing organization: Broad Institute. Publication: Optimized sgRNA design to maximize activity and minimize off-target effects of CRISPR-Cas9. Doench JG, Fusi N, Sullender M, Hegde M, Vaimberg EW, Donovan KF, Smith I, Tothova Z, Wilen C, Orchard R, Virgin HW, Listgarten J, Root DE. Nat Biotechnol. 2016 Jan 18. doi: 10.1038/nbt.3437. PubMed 26780180.
Backbone
  Vector backbone: lentiGuide-Puro
  Backbone manufacturer: Zhang Lab (Addgene plasmid # 52963)
  Vector type: Mammalian Expression, Lentiviral, CRISPR
  Selectable markers: Puromycin
Growth in bacteria
  Bacterial resistance: Ampicillin, 100 μg/mL
  Growth temperature: 37°C
  Growth strain: DH5alpha
  Copy number: High Copy
Gene/Insert
  Gene/Insert name: NTRK1 (alt names: NTRK1; NM_001007792.1)
  gRNA/shRNA sequence: CTGGAGCTCCGTGATCTGAG
  Species: H. sapiens (human)
  Entrez Gene: NTRK1 (a.k.a. MTC, TRK, TRK1, TRKA, Trk-A, p140-TrkA)
  Promoter: hU6
  Cloning method: Unknown
  Sequencing primers: 5′ U6-F; 3′ pS2-R
Terms and licenses: Academic/Nonprofit Terms; Industry Terms: Not Available to Industry
Depositor comments: The gRNA was designed to target the following Genbank reference sequence(s): NM_001007792.1,NM_001012331.1,NM_002529.3. Note that this plasmid does NOT contain Cas9. It should be used in conjunction with lentiCas9-Blast (Addgene #52962) or otherwise with cell lines already expressing Cas9. Browse the full kinome gRNA library at http://www.addgene.org/pooled-library/broadgpp-human-kinome/ or visit http://www.broadinstitute.org/rnai/public/ for detailed protocols and information.
How to cite: NTRK1 gRNA (BRDN0001145717) was a gift from John Doench & David Root (Addgene plasmid # 75964 ; http://n2t.net/addgene:75964 ; RRID:Addgene_75964)
