>Addgene plasmid #75964 | NTRK1 gRNA (BRDN0001145717) | depositor partial sequence | sequence record 143424 | Target Sequence
CTGGAGCTCCGTGATCTGAG
