>Addgene plasmid #75964 | NTRK1 gRNA (BRDN0001145717) | addgene partial sequence | sequence record 184915 | hU6-F
TACGTGACGTAGAAAGTAATAATTTCTTGGGTAGTTTGCAGTTTTAAAATTATGTTTTAAAATGGACTAT
CATATGCTTACCGTAACTTGAAAGTATTTCGATTTCTTGGCTTTATATATCTTGTGGAAAGGACGAAACA
CCGCTGGAGCTCCGTGATCTGAGTTTTAGAGCTAGAAATAGCAAGTTAAAATAAGGCTAGTCCGTTATCA
ACTTGAAAAAGTGGCACCGAGTCGGTGCTTTTTTAAGCTTGGCGTAACTAGATCTTGAGACAAATGGCAG
TATTCATCCACAATTTTAAAAGAAAAGGGGGGATTGGGGGGTACAGTGCAGGGGAAAGAATAGTAGACAT
AATAGCAACAGACATACAAACTAAAGAATTACAAAAACAAATTACAAAAATTCAAAATTTTCGGGTTTAT
TACAGGGACAGCAGAGATCCACTTTGGCGCCGGCTCGAGGGGGCCCGGGTGCAAAGATGGATAAAGTTTT
AAACAGAGAGGAATCTTTGCAGCTAATGGACCTTCTAGGTCTTGAAAGGAGTGGGAATTGGCTCCGGTGC
CCGTCAGTGG
